>Addgene plasmid #43131 | I-GGGA | depositor partial sequence | sequence record 58396 | I-GGGA sequence 424 bps
CGTCTCCTGACCCCAGAGCAGGTCGTGGCAATCGCGAGCAATAACGGCGGAAAACAGGCTTTGGAAACGG
TGCAGAGGCTCCTTCCAGTGCTGTGCCAAGCGCACGGACTCACCCCAGAGCAGGTCGTGGCAATCGCGAG
CAATAACGGCGGAAAACAGGCTTTGGAAACGGTGCAGAGGCTCCTTCCAGTGCTGTGCCAAGCGCACGGC
CTCACCCCAGAGCAGGTCGTGGCAATCGCGAGCAATAACGGCGGAAAACAGGCTTTGGAAACGGTGCAGA
GGCTCCTTCCAGTGCTGTGCCAAGCGCACGGATTAACCCCAGAGCAGGTCGTGGCAATCGCCTCCAACAT
TGGCGGGAAACAGGCACTCGAGACTGTCCAGCGCCTGCTTCCCGTGCTGTGCCAAGCGCACGGCTTAAGA
GACG
