>Addgene plasmid #43131 | I-GGGA | addgene partial sequence | sequence record 60290 | M13-F20 5'-TGTAAAACGACGGCCAGT-3'
CTATAGGGCGAATTGGGCCCTCTAGATGCATGCTCGAGCGGCCGCCAGTGTGATGGATATCTGCAGAATT
CGCCCTTATATAGATGCCGTCCTAGCGCGTCTCCTGACCCCAGAGCAGGTCGTGGCAATCGCGAGCAATA
ACGGCGGAAAACAGGCTTTGGAAACGGTGCAGAGGCTCCTTCCAGTGCTGTGCCAAGCGCACGGACTCAC
CCCAGAGCAGGTCGTGGCAATCGCGAGCAATAACGGCGGAAAACAGGCTTTGGAAACGGTGCAGAGGCTC
CTTCCAGTGCTGTGCCAAGCGCACGGCCTCACCCCAGAGCAGGTCGTGGCAATCGCGAGCAATAACGGCG
GAAAACAGGCTTTGGAAACGGTGCAGAGGCTCCTTCCAGTGCTGTGCCAAGCGCACGGATTAACCCCAGA
GCAGGTCGTGGCAATCGCCTCCAACATTGGCGGGAAACAGGCACTCGAGACTGTCCAGCGCCTGCTTCCC
GTGCTGTGCCAAGCGCACGGCTTAAGAGACGTGGGCACAGGAAAGATACTTAAGGGCGAATTCCAGCACA
CTGGCGGCCGTTACTAGTGGATCCGAGCTCGGTACCAAGCTTGGCGTAATCATGGTCATAGCTGTTTCCT
GTGTGAAATTGTTATCCGCTCACAATTCCACACAACATACGAGCCGGAAGCATAAAGTGTAAAGCCTGGG
GTGCCTAATGAGTGAGCTAACTCACATTAATTGCGTTGCGCTCACTGCCCGCTTTCCAGTCGGGAAACCT
GTCGTGCCAGCTGCATTAATGAATCGGCCAACGCGCGGGGAGAGGCGGTTTGCGTATTGGGCGCTCTTCC
GCTTCCTCGCTCACTGACTCGCTGCGCTCGGTCGTTCGGCTGCGGCGAGCGGTATCAGCTCACTCAAA
