[The description below was written by a language model from this plasmid's Addgene catalogue record.]
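Description:
I-GGGA is a bacterial cloning plasmid built on the commercial pCRII-TOPO backbone (about 4.0 kb without insert), into which a 424 bp synthetic fragment was introduced by TOPO cloning. It is maintained at high copy number in E. coli and is selectable with both ampicillin and kanamycin, reflecting the dual resistance markers carried by this backbone. The insert is flanked by standard T7 and M13-reverse priming sites, which are listed for sequence verification from either side. No feature table is provided with the record, so the internal organisation of the plasmid beyond these catalogue fields is not documented here.

The record does not spell out what the insert encodes, giving only the name I-GGGA and a synthetic origin. The associated publication describes a TALEN genome-editing system for generating human stem cell-based disease models, and the name and size fit a plausible reading: a pre-assembled block of four TALE repeat modules, each roughly 100 bp, recognising the bases G, G, G and A, with the "I" prefix perhaps indicating its position in an ordered assembly scheme. This interpretation is an inference rather than something the record states. On that reading, the plasmid would serve as one member of a library of storage and propagation clones supplying repeat-array building blocks that are excised or amplified and joined to make custom TALE DNA-binding domains. It carries no stated promoter intended to drive expression of the insert, no tags and no reporter, and is a component for construction work in bacteria rather than an expression vector. Distribution is limited to academic and nonprofit users.
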