Addgene plasmid #43131: I-GGGA
Depositing lab: Chad Cowan & Kiran Musunuru. Depositing organization: Harvard University. Publication: A TALEN Genome-Editing System for Generating Human Stem Cell-Based Disease Models. Ding Q, Lee YK, Schaefer EA, Peters DT, Veres A, Kim K, Kuperwasser N, Motola DL, Meissner TB, Hendriks WT, Trevisan M, Gupta RM, Moisan A, Banks E, Friesen M, Schinzel RT, Xia F, Tang A, Xia Y, Figueroa E, Wann A, Ahfeldt T, Daheron L, Zhang F, Rubin LL, Peng LF, Chung RT, Musunuru K, Cowan CA. Cell Stem Cell. 2012 Dec 12. pii: S1934-5909(12)00645-5. doi: 10.1016/j.stem.2012.11.011. PubMed 23246482.
Backbone
  Vector backbone: pCRII-TOPO
  Backbone manufacturer: Invitrogen
  Backbone size w/o insert (bp): 3973
  Vector type: Bacterial Cloning
Growth in bacteria
  Bacterial resistance: Ampicillin and Kanamycin, 100 & 50 μg/mL
  Growth temperature: 37°C
  Growth strain: Top10
  Copy number: High Copy
Gene/Insert
  Gene/Insert name: I-GGGA
  Species: Synthetic
  Insert size (bp): 424
  Cloning method: TOPO Cloning
  Sequencing primers: 5′ T7; 3′ M13-rev
Terms and licenses: Academic/Nonprofit Terms; Industry Terms: Not Available to Industry
How to cite: I-GGGA was a gift from Chad Cowan & Kiran Musunuru (Addgene plasmid # 43131 ; http://n2t.net/addgene:43131 ; RRID:Addgene_43131)
